Addgene plasmid #146221: pAc5.1B-lambdaN-HA-DmTral-LSm-R21A-V5His6_E
Purpose: Insect Expression of DmTral-LSm-R21A
Depositing lab: Elisa Izaurralde. Depositing organization: Max Planck Institute for Developmental Biology. Publication: Similar modes of interaction enable Trailer Hitch and EDC3 to associate with DCP1 and Me31B in distinct protein complexes. Tritschler F, Eulalio A, Helms S, Schmidt S, Coles M, Weichenrieder O, Izaurralde E, Truffault V. Mol Cell Biol. 2008 Nov . 28(21):6695-708. 10.1128/MCB.00759-08 PubMed 18765641.
Backbone
  Vector backbone: Unknown
  Vector type: Insect Expression
Growth in bacteria
  Bacterial resistance: Ampicillin, 100 μg/mL
  Growth temperature: 37°C
  Growth strain: DH5alpha
  Copy number: Low Copy
Gene/Insert
  Gene/Insert name: DmTral-LSm-R21A (alt names: Trailer Hitch; Dm LSm54)
  Species: D. melanogaster (fly)
  Mutation: one silent mutation A198C compared to the sequence given by:NCBI: NM_140328.4 or UniProt Q9VTZ0.
  Entrez Gene: tral (a.k.a. Dmel_CG10686, BEST:GH08269, CG10686, DmLSm15, Dmel\CG10686, LSm15, Lsm15, Scd6p, TRAL, Tral, anon-EST:Posey139, anon-WO0172774.89, anon-WO02059370.24, p67, p70)
  Cloning method: Unknown
Terms and licenses: Academic/Nonprofit Terms; Industry Terms: Not Available to Industry
Depositor comments: Plasmids from this collection were made available to the research community and donated after the lab closed. Please note that the sequence provided by the depositing laboratory may be theoretical/predicted or based on Sanger sequencing results. There may be discrepancies between sequencing results obtained by Addgene and the depositor sequence. If an Addgene verified sequence is not available, please contact before placing your order to request that our lab fully sequence the plasmid.
How to cite: pAc5.1B-lambdaN-HA-DmTral-LSm-R21A-V5His6_E was a gift from Elisa Izaurralde (Addgene plasmid # 146221 ; http://n2t.net/addgene:146221 ; RRID:Addgene_146221)
