[The description below was written by a language model from this plasmid's Addgene catalogue record and pLannotate feature annotations shown in this document.]
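Description:
pAc5.1B-lambdaN-HA-DmTral-LSm-R21A-V5His6_E is a 5,762 nt insect-cell expression plasmid. The catalogue lists its backbone as unknown, although the name points to a pAc5.1B-type vector. Expression is driven by the Drosophila melanogaster actin 5C (Ac5) promoter, a strong constitutive promoter commonly used in cultured fly cells, and the transcript ends at an SV40 polyadenylation signal. In bacteria the plasmid replicates from a ColE1/pUC-type origin and is selected with ampicillin through the bla gene and its own promoter. The annotation calls this origin high-copy, whereas the catalogue entry records the plasmid as low copy. Short fragments annotated as tetracycline resistance and SV40 large T antigen appear to be non-functional backbone remnants.

The open reading frame begins with a fragment of the bacteriophage lambda N protein, followed by an HA epitope (annotated as a partial 3xHA match). Next comes an approximately 300 nt segment encoding the LSm domain of Drosophila Trailer Hitch (Tral). The annotation tool labelled this segment by homology to human LSM14B, but the catalogue identifies it as the fly tral gene. A V5 tag follows the insert, and the name also indicates a His6 tag, which was not annotated. The insert carries the R21A substitution named in the construct, plus one silent change (A198C) relative to the reference sequence.

The lambda N peptide binds boxB RNA hairpins, so fusions of this kind are generally used to tether a protein to a boxB-containing reporter mRNA, while the epitope tags allow detection and immunoprecipitation. The record itself states only insect expression of the mutant domain. The associated study examined how Tral and EDC3 associate with DCP1 and Me31B, which suggests the point mutant serves to probe those interactions.
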