Features (pLannotate 1.2.2; 11 found; start..end, strand, type, name):
     56..2568    +  promoter       Ac5 promoter: Drosophila melanogaster actin 5C promoter
   2588..2653    +  CDS            N (fragment): REGN_LAMBD - Experimental evidence at protein level: Swiss-Prot protein existence level 1. Plays a role as a transcriptional antitermination factor that allows the virus to initiate its lytic phase. Activates expression of the delayed viral early genes by modifying host RNA polymerase (RNAP) into a form that is resistant to termination signals. This antitermination function requires the host NusA protein which serves to stabilize the interaction between antitermination protein N and host RNA polymerase. From Escherichia phage lambda (Bacteriophage lambda).
   2678..2704    +  CDS            3xHA (fragment): three tandem HA epitope tags
   2723..3025    +  CDS            LSM14B (fragment): LS14B_HUMAN - Also known as C20orf40 From Homo sapiens (Human).
   3047..3088    +  CDS            V5 tag: epitope tag from simian virus 5
   3188..3322    -  polyA_signal   SV40 poly(A) signal: SV40 polyadenylation signal
   3345..3429    -  CDS            large T antigen (fragment): large T antigen from SV40 (simian virus 40)
   3430..3900    +  CDS            TcR (fragment): tetracycline efflux protein; tet; confers resistance to tetracycline
   3944..4532    -  rep_origin     ori: high-copy-number ColE1/pMB1/pBR322/pUC origin of replication
   4703..5563    -  CDS            AmpR: β-lactamase; bla; confers resistance to ampicillin, carbenicillin, and related antibiotics
   5564..5668    -  promoter       AmpR promoter: bla
>Addgene plasmid #146221 | pAc5.1B-lambdaN-HA-DmTral-LSm-R21A-V5His6_E | depositor full sequence | sequence record 288666 | Full Sequence
CTTCAAGGAATTAATTCTATATTCTAAAAACACAAATGATACTTCTAAAAAAAATCATGAATGGCATCAA
CTCTGAATCAAATCTTTGCAGATGCACCTACTTCTCATTTCCACTGTCACATCATTTTTCCAGATCTCGC
TGCCTGTTATGTGGCCCACAAACCAAGACACGTTTTATGGCCATTAAAGCTGGCTGATCGTCGCCAAACA
CCAAATACATATCAATATGTACATTCGAGAAAGAAGCGATCAAAGAAGCGTCTTCGGGCGAGTAGGAGAA
TGCGGAGGAGAAGGAGAACGAGCTGATCTAGTATCTCTCCACAATCCAATGCCAACTGACCAACTGGCCA
TATTCGGAGCAATTTGAAGCCAATTTCCATCGCCTGGCGATCGCTCCATTCTTGGCTATATGTTTTTCAC
CGTTCCCGGGGCCATTTTCAAAGACTCGTCGGTAAGATAAGATTGTGTCACTCGCTGTCTCTCTTCATTT
GTCGAAGAATGCTGAGGAATTTCGCGATGACGTCGGCGAGTATTTTGAAGAATGAGAATAATTTGTATTT
ATACGAAAATCAGTTAGTGGAATTTTCTACAAAAACATGTTATCTATAGATAATTTTGTTGCAAAATATG
TTGACTATGACAAAGATTGTATGTATATACCTTTAATGTATTCTCATTTTCTTATGTATTTATAATGGCA
ATGATGATACTGATGATATTTTAAGATGATGCCAGACCACAGGCTGATTTCTGCGTCTTTTGCCGAACGC
AGTGCATGTGCGGTTGTTGTTTTTTGGAATAGTTTCAATTTTCGGACTGTCCGCTTTGATTTCAGTTTCT
TGGCTTATTCAAAAAGCAAAGTAAAGCCAAAAAAGCGAGATGGCAATACCAAATGCGGCAAAACGGTAGT
GGAAGGAAAGGGGTGCGGGGCAGCGGAAGGAAGGGTGGGGCGGGGCGTGGCGGGGTCTGTGGCTGGGCGC
GACGTCACCGACGTTGGAGCCACTCCTTTGACCATGTGTGCGTGTGTGTATTATTCGTGTCTCGCCACTC
GCCGGTTGTTTTTTTCTTTTTATCTCGCTCTCTCTAGCGCCATCTCGTACGCATGCTCAACGCACCGCAT
GTTGCCGTGTCCTTTATGCGTCATTTTGGCTCGAAATAGGCAATTATTTAAACAAAGATTAGTCAACGAA
AACGCTAAAATAAATAAGTCTACAATATGGTTACTTATTGCCATGTGTGTGCAGCCAACGATAGCAACAA
AAGCAACAACACAGTGGCTTTCCCTCTTTCACTTTTTGTTTGCAAGCGCGTGCGAGCAAGACGGCACGAC
CGGCAAACGCAATTACGCTGACAAAGAGCAGACGAAGTTTTGGCCGAAAAACATCAAGGCGCCTGATACG
AATGCATTTGCAATAACAATTGCGATATTTAATATTGTTTATGAAGCTGTTTGACTTCAAAACACACAAA
AAAAAAAATAAAACAAATTATTTGAAAGAGAATTAGGAATCGGACAGCTTATCGTTACGGGCTAACAGCA
CACCGAGACGAAATAGCTTACCTGACGTCACAGCCTCTGGAAGAACTGCCGCCAAGCAGAGAGAGAGAGA
AAAAGAGGGAGAGCAGCTTAGACCGCATGTGCTTGTGTGTGAGGCGTCTCTCTCTTCGTCTCCTGTTTGC
GCAAACGCATAGACTGCACTGAGAAAATCGATTACCTATTTTTTATGAATGAATATTTGCACTATTACTA
TTCAAAACTATTAAGATAGCAATCACATTCAATAGCCAAATACTATACCACCTGAGCGATGCAACGAAAT
GATCAATTTGAGCAAAAATGCTGCATATTTAGGACGGCATCATTATAGAAATGCTTCTTGCTGTGTACTT
TTCTCTCGTCTGGCAGCTGTTTCGCCGTTATTGTTAAAACCGGCTTAAGTTAGGTGTGTTTTCTACGACT
AGTGATGCCCCTACTAGAAGATGTGTGTTGCACAAATGTCCCTGAATAACCAATTTGAAGTGCAGATAGC
AGTAAACGTAAGCTAATATGAATATTATTTAACTGTAATGTTTTAATATCGCTGGACATTACTAATAAAC
CCACTATAAACACATGTACATATGTATGTTTTGGCATACAATGAGTAGTTGGGGAAAAAATGTGTAAAAG
CACCGTGACCATCACAGCATAAAGATAACCAGCTGAAGTATCGAATATGAGTAACCCCCAAATTGAATCA
CATGCCGCAACTGATAGGACCCATGGAAGTACACTCTTCATGGCGATATACAAGACACACACAAGCACGA
ACACCCAGTTGCGGAGGAAATTCTCCGTAAATGAAAACCCAATCGGCGAACAATTCATACCCATATATGG
TAAAAGTTTTGAACGCGACTTGAGAGCGGAGAGCATTGCGGCTGATAAGGTTTTAGCGCTAAGCGGGCTT
TATAAAACGGGCTGCGGGACCAGTTTTCATATCACTACCGTTTGAGTTCTTGTGCTGTGTGGATACTCCT
CCCGACACAAAGCCGCTCCATCAGCCAGCAGTCGTCTAATCCAGAGACCCCGGATCGGGGTACCAACATG
GACGCACAAACACGACGACGTGAGCGTCGCGCTGAGAAACAAGCTCAATGGAAAGCTGCAAACGGTGGAT
CTCCTCCACATATGGCTTACCCATACGATGTTCCAGATTACGCTCCTCCAAGCTTGAATTCTATGAGCGG
GGGATTACCGGAGTTGGGCTCCAAAATCAGCCTCATTTCCAAGGCGGACATTGCATACGAGGGCCGCCTG
TACACGGTGGATCCGCAGGAGTGCACCATTGCGCTCTCGAGTGTGCGATCCTTCGGTACAGAAGATCGGG
ACACCCAGTTCCAGATAGCGCCGCAATCGCAGATCTACGACTACATCCTCTTCCGTGGCTCGGACATCAA
GGACATTCGCGTTGTCAACAACCACACGCTGCCGCACCACAATGACCCGGCGATCATGCAGGCGCAGCTC
GGCGGCCGCTCGAGTCTAGAGGGCCCGCGGTTCGAAGGTAAGCCTATCCCTAACCCTCTCCTCGGTCTCG
ATTCTACGCGTACCGGTCATCATCACCATCACCATTGAGTTTAAACCCGCTGATCAGCCTCGACTGTGCC
TTCTAAGGCCTGAGCTCGCTGATCAGCCTCGATCGAGGATCCAGACATGATAAGATACATTGATGAGTTT
GGACAAACCACAACTAGAATGCAGTGAAAAAAATGCTTTATTTGTGAAATTTGTGATGCTATTGCTTTAT
TTGTAACCATTATAAGCTGCAATAAACAAGTTAACAACAACAATTGCATTCATTTTATGTTTCAGGTTCA
GGGGGAGGTGTGGGAGGTTTTTTAAAGCAAGTAAAACCTCTACAAATGTGGTATGGCTGATTATGATCAG
TCGACCGATGCCCTTGAGAGCCTTCAACCCAGTCAGCTCCTTCCGGTGGGCGCGGGGCATGACTATCGTC
GCCGCACTTATGACTGTCTTCTTTATCATGCAACTCGTAGGACAGGTGCCGGCAGCGCTCTGGGTCATTT
TCGGCGAGGACCGCTTTCGCTGGAGCGCGACGATGATCGGCCTGTCGCTTGCGGTATTCGGAATCTTGCA
CGCCCTCGCTCAAGCCTTCGTCACTGGTCCCGCCACCAAACGTTTCGGCGAGAAGCAGGCCATTATCGCC
GGCATGGCGGCCGACGCGCTGGGCTACGTCTTGCTGGCGTTCGCGACGCGAGGCTGGATGGCCTTCCCCA
TTATGATTCTTCTCGCTTCCGGCGGCATCGGGATGCCCGCGTTGCAGGCCATGCTGTCCAGGCAGGTAGA
TGACGACCATCAGGGACAGCTTCAAGGATCGCTCGCGGCTCTTACCAGCCAGCAAAAGGCCAGGAACCGT
AAAAAGGCCGCGTTGCTGGCGTTTTTCCATAGGCTCCGCCCCCCTGACGAGCATCACAAAAATCGACGCT
CAAGTCAGAGGTGGCGAAACCCGACAGGACTATAAAGATACCAGGCGTTTCCCCCTGGAAGCTCCCTCGT
GCGCTCTCCTGTTCCGACCCTGCCGCTTACCGGATACCTGTCCGCCTTTCTCCCTTCGGGAAGCGTGGCG
CTTTCTCAATGCTCACGCTGTAGGTATCTCAGTTCGGTGTAGGTCGTTCGCTCCAAGCTGGGCTGTGTGC
ACGAACCCCCCGTTCAGCCCGACCGCTGCGCCTTATCCGGTAACTATCGTCTTGAGTCCAACCCGGTAAG
ACACGACTTATCGCCACTGGCAGCAGCCACTGGTAACAGGATTAGCAGAGCGAGGTATGTAGGCGGTGCT
ACAGAGTTCTTGAAGTGGTGGCCTAACTACGGCTACACTAGAAGGACAGTATTTGGTATCTGCGCTCTGC
TGAAGCCAGTTACCTTCGGAAAAAGAGTTGGTAGCTCTTGATCCGGCAAACAAACCACCGCTGGTAGCGG
TGGTTTTTTTGTTTGCAAGCAGCAGATTACGCGCAGAAAAAAAGGATCTCAAGAAGATCCTTTGATCTTT
TCTACGGGGTCTGACGCTCAGTGGAACGAAAACTCACGTTAAGGGATTTTGGTCATGAGATTATCAAAAA
GGATCTTCACCTAGATCCTTTTAAATTAAAAATGAAGTTTTAAATCAATCTAAAGTATATATGAGTAAAC
TTGGTCTGACAGTTACCAATGCTTAATCAGTGAGGCACCTATCTCAGCGATCTGTCTATTTCGTTCATCC
ATAGTTGCCTGACTCCCCGTCGTGTAGATAACTACGATACGGGAGGGCTTACCATCTGGCCCCAGTGCTG
CAATGATACCGCGAGACCCACGCTCACCGGCTCCAGATTTATCAGCAATAAACCAGCCAGCCGGAAGGGC
CGAGCGCAGAAGTGGTCCTGCAACTTTATCCGCCTCCATCCAGTCTATTAATTGTTGCCGGGAAGCTAGA
GTAAGTAGTTCGCCAGTTAATAGTTTGCGCAACGTTGTTGCCATTGCTGCAGGCATCGTGGTGTCACGCT
CGTCGTTTGGTATGGCTTCATTCAGCTCCGGTTCCCAACGATCAAGGCGAGTTACATGATCCCCCATGTT
GTGCAAAAAAGCGGTTAGCTCCTTCGGTCCTCCGATCGTTGTCAGAAGTAAGTTGGCCGCAGTGTTATCA
CTCATGGTTATGGCAGCACTGCATAATTCTCTTACTGTCATGCCATCCGTAAGATGCTTTTCTGTGACTG
GTGAGTACTCAACCAAGTCATTCTGAGAATAGTGTATGCGGCGACCGAGTTGCTCTTGCCCGGCGTCAAC
ACGGGATAATACCGCGCCACATAGCAGAACTTTAAAAGTGCTCATCATTGGAAAACGTTCTTCGGGGCGA
AAACTCTCAAGGATCTTACCGCTGTTGAGATCCAGTTCGATGTAACCCACTCGTGCACCCAACTGATCTT
CAGCATCTTTTACTTTCACCAGCGTTTCTGGGTGAGCAAAAACAGGAAGGCAAAATGCCGCAAAAAAGGG
AATAAGGGCGACACGGAAATGTTGAATACTCATACTCTTCCTTTTTCAATATTATTGAAGCATTTATCAG
GGTTATTGTCTCATGAGCGGATACATATTTGAATGTATTTAGAAAAATAAACAAATAGGGGTTCCGCGCA
CATTTCCCCGAAAAGTGCCACCTGACGTCTAAGAAACCATTATTATCATGACATTAACCTATAAAAATAG
GCGTATCACGAGGCCCTTTCGT
